Addgene plasmid #91241: pACYCDuet_W22HDHFR_WTTS
Purpose: bacterial co-expression of folA (DHFR) and thyA(TS) with a barcode within the noncoding region between the genes
Depositing lab: Kimberly Reynolds. Depositing organization: University of Texas Southwestern Medical Center. Publication: A Two-Enzyme Adaptive Unit within Bacterial Folate Metabolism. Schober AF, Mathis AD, Ingle C, Park JO, Chen L, Rabinowitz JD, Junier I, Rivoire O, Reynolds KA. Cell Rep. 2019 Jun 11;27(11):3359-3370.e7. doi: 10.1016/j.celrep.2019.05.030. PubMed 31189117.
Backbone
  Vector backbone: pACYCDuet-1
  Backbone manufacturer: Novagen
  Vector type: Bacterial Expression
Growth in bacteria
  Bacterial resistance: Chloramphenicol, 25 μg/mL
  Growth temperature: 37°C
  Growth strain: DH5alpha
  Copy number: Unknown
Gene/Insert 1
  Gene/Insert name: folA (alt name: DHFR)
  Species: E. coli
  Mutation: W22H
  Promoter: T7
  Tag / fusion protein: 6xHis (N terminal on backbone)
  Cloning method: Restriction Enzyme; 5′ cloning site BamHI (unknown if destroyed); 3′ cloning site SalI (unknown if destroyed)
  Sequencing primers: 5′ unknown
Gene/Insert 2
  Gene/Insert name: thyA
  Species: E.coli
  Promoter: T7
  Cloning method: Restriction Enzyme; 5′ cloning site NotI (unknown if destroyed); 3′ cloning site XhoI (unknown if destroyed)
  Sequencing primers: 5′ unknown
Terms and licenses: Academic/Nonprofit Terms; Industry Terms: Not Available to Industry
How to cite: pACYCDuet_W22HDHFR_WTTS was a gift from Kimberly Reynolds (Addgene plasmid # 91241 ; http://n2t.net/addgene:91241 ; RRID:Addgene_91241)
