[The description below was written by a language model from this plasmid's Addgene catalogue record and pLannotate feature annotations shown in this document.]
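Description:
pACYCDuet_W22HDHFR_WTTS is a bacterial co-expression plasmid built on the Novagen pACYCDuet-1 backbone, carrying two E. coli folate-metabolism genes in the vector's two expression cassettes. It replicates from the medium-copy p15A origin, which is compatible with ColE1-type plasmids, and is selected with chloramphenicol through the cat gene and its native promoter. The backbone also supplies lacI under its own promoter. Short annotated fragments of IS1, an RSF origin and TcR appear to be backbone remnants rather than functional parts.

The first cassette consists of a T7 promoter, lac operator and T7 gene 10 ribosome binding site driving folA (dihydrofolate reductase, DHFR) carrying the W22H substitution. The catalogue lists a backbone-derived N-terminal 6xHis tag on this gene, although the feature table does not annotate it separately. The second cassette uses a further T7 promoter and lac operator to drive wild-type thyA (thymidylate synthase, TS), followed by vector-derived S-Tag sequence and the T7 terminator. The record does not say whether the S-Tag is fused to TS. Both genes are repressed by the lac repressor and induced with IPTG in hosts that supply T7 RNA polymerase.

TS consumes methylenetetrahydrofolate and produces dihydrofolate as it makes dTMP, and DHFR reduces that dihydrofolate. The plasmid therefore pairs a mutant DHFR with a normal TS partner. A barcode is recorded in the noncoding region between the two genes but is not annotated in the feature table. It presumably allows this variant combination to be identified by sequencing. The construct comes from work on DHFR and TS as a coupled adaptive unit in bacterial folate metabolism.
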