Features (pLannotate 1.2.2; 20 found; start..end, strand, type, name):
     77..95      +  promoter       T7 promoter: promoter for bacteriophage T7 RNA polymerase
     96..120     +  protein_bind   lac operator: The lac repressor binds to the lac operator to inhibit transcription in E. coli. This inhibition can be relieved by adding lactose or isopropyl-β-D-thiogalactopyranoside (IPTG). lac repressor encoded by lacI
    175..966     +  CDS            thyA: TYSY_ECO57 - Experimental evidence at protein level: Swiss-Prot protein existence level 1. Catalyzes the reductive methylation of 2'-deoxyuridine-5'- monophosphate (dUMP) to 2'-deoxythymidine-5'-monophosphate (dTMP) while utilizing 5,10-methylenetetrahydrofolate (mTHF) as the methyl donor and reductant in the reaction, yielding dihydrofolate (DHF) as a by- product. This enzymatic reaction provides an intracellular de novo source of dTMP, an essential precursor for DNA biosynthesis. From Escherichia coli O157:H7.
    982..1023    +  CDS            S-Tag (fragment): affinity and epitope tag derived from pancreatic ribonuclease A
   1053..1070    +  CDS            SET1 (fragment): solubility-enhancement tag derived from T7 phage gene 10B
   1078..1125    +  terminator     T7 terminator: transcription terminator for bacteriophage T7 RNA polymerase
   1349..2005    -  CDS            cat: CAT_ECOLX - Experimental evidence at protein level: Swiss-Prot protein existence level 1. This enzyme is an effector of chloramphenicol resistance in bacteria. From Escherichia coli. This protein is used as a marker in many commonly used cloning vectors, such as pACYC184.
   2006..2108    -  promoter       cat promoter: promoter of the E. coli cat gene encoding chloramphenicol acetyltransferase
   2229..2372    +  mobile_element IS1 (fragment): prokaryotic transposable element IS1
   2491..2546    -  rep_origin     RSF ori (fragment): Plasmids containing the RSF 1030 origin of replication can be propagated in E. coli cells that contain additional plasmids with compatible origins.
   2634..3179    -  rep_origin     p15A ori: Plasmids containing the medium-copy-number p15A origin of replication can be propagated in E. coli cells that contain a second plasmid with the ColE1 origin.
   3291..3355    -  CDS            TcR (fragment): tetracycline efflux protein; tet; confers resistance to tetracycline
   3370..3391    -  protein_bind   CAP binding site: CAP binding activates transcription in the presence of cAMP. E. coli catabolite activator protein
   3404..4486    -  CDS            lacI: lac repressor; lacI; The lac repressor binds to the lac operator to inhibit transcription in E. coli. This inhibition can be relieved by adding lactose or isopropyl-β-D-thiogalactopyranoside (IPTG).
   4487..4564    -  promoter       lacI promoter: lacI
   4572..4607    -  CDS            TcR (fragment): tetracycline efflux protein; tet; confers resistance to tetracycline
   4610..4628    +  promoter       T7 promoter: promoter for bacteriophage T7 RNA polymerase
   4629..4653    +  protein_bind   lac operator: The lac repressor binds to the lac operator to inhibit transcription in E. coli. This inhibition can be relieved by adding lactose or isopropyl-β-D-thiogalactopyranoside (IPTG). lac repressor encoded by lacI
   4668..4690    +  RBS            RBS: efficient ribosome binding site from bacteriophage T7 gene 10 (Olins and Rangwala, 1989)
   4739..5218    +  CDS            ecDHFR: E. coli dihydrofolate reductase; folA
>Addgene plasmid #91241 | pACYCDuet_W22HDHFR_WTTS | addgene full sequence | sequence record 178850 | Addgene NGS Result
TCGACAAGCTTGCGGCCGCATAATGCTTAAGTCGAACAGAAAGTAATCGTATTGTACACGGCCGCATAAT
CGAAATTAATACGACTCACTATAGGGGAATTGTGAGCGGATAACAATTCCCCATCTTAGTATATTAGTTA
AGTATAAGAAGGAGATATACATATGGCAGATCTCATGAAACAGTACCTGGAGCTGATGCAAAAAGTTCTG
GATGAGGGTACCCAGAAAAACGACCGCACGGGTACCGGAACGCTGAGCATTTTTGGCCATCAGATGCGTT
TTAACCTGCAGGACGGATTCCCGCTGGTTACGACCAAACGCTGCCACCTGCGTAGCATTATTCATGAGCT
GCTGTGGTTTCTGCAAGGTGACACTAACATCGCGTATCTGCACGAAAACAATGTGACGATCTGGGATGAA
TGGGCCGATGAAAACGGCGATCTGGGCCCAGTGTATGGTAAACAGTGGCGCGCCTGGCCAACGCCAGATG
GCCGCCACATCGATCAGATCACGACCGTGCTGAATCAACTGAAAAACGACCCGGACAGCCGCCGCATTAT
TGTTTCCGCGTGGAATGTGGGTGAACTGGATAAAATGGCGCTGGCGCCGTGCCATGCATTCTTCCAGTTT
TACGTTGCGGACGGTAAGCTGAGCTGTCAACTTTATCAGCGCAGCTGCGATGTTTTCCTCGGCCTGCCGT
TCAATATCGCCAGCTACGCGTTACTGGTGCATATGATGGCGCAGCAGTGCGACCTGGAGGTGGGTGATTT
TGTCTGGACCGGCGGTGATACCCACCTGTACAGCAACCATATGGACCAAACGCATCTGCAATTGAGCCGT
GAGCCGCGTCCGCTGCCGAAACTGATTATTAAGCGCAAACCCGAGAGCATCTTTGACTATCGTTTCGAAG
ACTTCGAGATTGAAGGCTACGATCCGCACCCGGGTATCAAAGCGCCGGTGGCTATCTAACTCGAGTCTGG
TAAAGAAACCGCTGCTGCGAAATTTGAACGCCAGCACATGGACTCGTCTACTAGCGCAGCTTAATTAACC
TAGGCTGCTGCCACCGCTGAGCAATAACTAGCATAACCCCTTGGGGCCTCTAAACGGGTCTTGAGGGGTT
TTTTGCTGAAACCTCAGGCATTTGAGAAGCACACGGTCACACTGCTTCCGGTAGTCAATAAACCGGTAAA
CCAGCAATAGACATAAGCGGCTATTTAACGACCCTGCCCTGAACCGACGACCGGGTCGAATTTGCTTTCG
AATTTCTGCCATTCATCCGCTTATTATCACTTATTCAGGCGTAGCAACCAGGCGTTTAAGGGCACCAATA
ACTGCCTTAAAAAAATTACGCCCCGCCCTGCCACTCATCGCAGTACTGTTGTAATTCATTAAGCATTCTG
CCGACATGGAAGCCATCACAAACGGCATGATGAACCTGAATCGCCAGCGGCATCAGCACCTTGTCGCCTT
GCGTATAATATTTGCCCATAGTGAAAACGGGGGCGAAGAAGTTGTCCATATTGGCCACGTTTAAATCAAA
ACTGGTGAAACTCACCCAGGGATTGGCTGAGACGAAAAACATATTCTCAATAAACCCTTTAGGGAAATAG
GCCAGGTTTTCACCGTAACACGCCACATCTTGCGAATATATGTGTAGAAACTGCCGGAAATCGTCGTGGT
ATTCACTCCAGAGCGATGAAAACGTTTCAGTTTGCTCATGGAAAACGGTGTAACAAGGGTGAACACTATC
CCATATCACCAGCTCACCGTCTTTCATTGCCATACGGAACTCCGGATGAGCATTCATCAGGCGGGCAAGA
ATGTGAATAAAGGCCGGATAAAACTTGTGCTTATTTTTCTTTACGGTCTTTAAAAAGGCCGTAATATCCA
GCTGAACGGTCTGGTTATAGGTACATTGAGCAACTGACTGAAATGCCTCAAAATGTTCTTTACGATGCCA
TTGGGATATATCAACGGTGGTATATCCAGTGATTTTTTTCTCCATTTTAGCTTCCTTAGCTCCTGAAAAT
CTCGATAACTCAAAAAATACGCCCGGTAGTGATCTTATTTCATTATGGTGAAAGTTGGAACCTCTTACGT
GCCGATCAACGTCTCATTTTCGCCAAAAGTTGGCCCAGGGCTTCCCGGTATCAACAGGGACACCAGGATT
TATTTATTCTGCGAAGTGATCTTCCGTCACAGGTATTTATTCGGCGCAAAGTGCGTCGGGTGATGCTGCC
AACTTACTGATTTAGTGTATGATGGTGTTTTTGAGGTGCTCCAGTGGCTTCTGTTTCTATCAGCTGTCCC
TCCTGTTCAGCTACTGACGGGGTGGTGCGTAACGGCAAAAGCACCGCCGGACATCAGCGCTAGCGGAGTG
TATACTGGCTTACTATGTTGGCACTGATGAGGGTGTCAGTGAAGTGCTTCATGTGGCAGGAGAAAAAAGG
CTGCACCGGTGCGTCAGCAGAATATGTGATACAGGATATATTCCGCTTCCTCGCTCACTGACTCGCTACG
CTCGGTCGTTCGACTGCGGCGAGCGGAAATGGCTTACGAACGGGGCGGAGATTTCCTGGAAGATGCCAGG
AAGATACTTAACAGGGAAGTGAGAGGGCCGCGGCAAAGCCGTTTTTCCATAGGCTCCGCCCCCCTGACAA
GCATCACGAAATCTGACGCTCAAATCAGTGGTGGCGAAACCCGACAGGACTATAAAGATACCAGGCGTTT
CCCCCTGGCGGCTCCCTCGTGCGCTCTCCTGTTCCTGCCTTTCGGTTTACCGGTGTCATTCCGCTGTTAT
GGCCGCGTTTGTCTCATTCCACGCCTGACACTCAGTTCCGGGTAGGCAGTTCGCTCCAAGCTGGACTGTA
TGCACGAACCCCCCGTTCAGTCCGACCGCTGCGCCTTATCCGGTAACTATCGTCTTGAGTCCAACCCGGA
AAGACATGCAAAAGCACCACTGGCAGCAGCCACTGGTAATTGATTTAGAGGAGTTAGTCTTGAAGTCATG
CGCCGGTTAAGGCTAAACTGAAAGGACAAGTTTTGGTGACTGCGCTCCTCCAAGCCAGTTACCTCGGTTC
AAAGAGTTGGTAGCTCAGAGAACCTTCGAAAAACCGCCCTGCAAGGCGGTTTTTTCGTTTTCAGAGCAAG
AGATTACGCGCAGACCAAAACGATCTCAAGAAGATCATCTTATTAATCAGATAAAATATTTCTAGATTTC
AGTGCAATTTATCTCTTCAAATGTAGCACCTGAAGTCAGCCCCATACGATATAAGTTGTAATTCTCATGT
TAGTCATGCCCCGCGCCCACCGGAAGGAGCTGACTGGGTTGAAGGCTCTCAAGGGCATCGGTCGAGATCC
CGGTGCCTAATGAGTGAGCTAACTTACATTAATTGCGTTGCGCTCACTGCCCGCTTTCCAGTCGGGAAAC
CTGTCGTGCCAGCTGCATTAATGAATCGGCCAACGCGCGGGGAGAGGCGGTTTGCGTATTGGGCGCCAGG
GTGGTTTTTCTTTTCACCAGTGAGACGGGCAACAGCTGATTGCCCTTCACCGCCTGGCCCTGAGAGAGTT
GCAGCAAGCGGTCCACGCTGGTTTGCCCCAGCAGGCGAAAATCCTGTTTGATGGTGGTTAACGGCGGGAT
ATAACATGAGCTGTCTTCGGTATCGTCGTATCCCACTACCGAGATGTCCGCACCAACGCGCAGCCCGGAC
TCGGTAATGGCGCGCATTGCGCCCAGCGCCATCTGATCGTTGGCAACCAGCATCGCAGTGGGAACGATGC
CCTCATTCAGCATTTGCATGGTTTGTTGAAAACCGGACATGGCACTCCAGTCGCCTTCCCGTTCCGCTAT
CGGCTGAATTTGATTGCGAGTGAGATATTTATGCCAGCCAGCCAGACGCAGACGCGCCGAGACAGAACTT
AATGGGCCCGCTAACAGCGCGATTTGCTGGTGACCCAATGCGACCAGATGCTCCACGCCCAGTCGCGTAC
CGTCTTCATGGGAGAAAATAATACTGTTGATGGGTGTCTGGTCAGAGACATCAAGAAATAACGCCGGAAC
ATTAGTGCAGGCAGCTTCCACAGCAATGGCATCCTGGTCATCCAGCGGATAGTTAATGATCAGCCCACTG
ACGCGTTGCGCGAGAAGATTGTGCACCGCCGCTTTACAGGCTTCGACGCCGCTTCGTTCTACCATCGACA
CCACCACGCTGGCACCCAGTTGATCGGCGCGAGATTTAATCGCCGCGACAATTTGCGACGGCGCGTGCAG
GGCCAGACTGGAGGTGGCAACGCCAATCAGCAACGACTGTTTGCCCGCCAGTTGTTGTGCCACGCGGTTG
GGAATGTAATTCAGCTCCGCCATCGCCGCTTCCACTTTTTCCCGCGTTTTCGCAGAAACGTGGCTGGCCT
GGTTCACCACGCGGGAAACGGTCTGATAAGAGACACCGGCATACTCTGCGACATCGTATAACGTTACTGG
TTTCACATTCACCACCCTGAATTGACTCTCTTCCGGGCGCTATCATGCCATACCGCGAAAGGTTTTGCGC
CATTCGATGGTGTCCGGGATCTCGACGCTCTCCCTTATGCGACTCCTGCATTAGGAAATTAATACGACTC
ACTATAGGGGAATTGTGAGCGGATAACAATTCCCCTGTAGAAATAATTTTGTTTAACTTTAATAAGGAGA
TATACCATGGGCAGCAGCCATCACCATCATCACCACAGCCAGGATCCGATGATCAGTCTGATTGCGGCGT
TAGCGGTAGATCGCGTTATCGGCATGGAAAACGCCATGCCGCATAACCTGCCTGCCGATCTCGCCTGGTT
TAAACGCAACACCTTAAATAAACCCGTGATTATGGGCCGCCATACCTGGGAATCAATCGGTCGTCCGTTG
CCAGGACGCAAAAATATTATCCTCAGCAGTCAACCGGGTACGGACGATCGCGTAACGTGGGTGAAGTCGG
TGGATGAAGCCATCGCGGCGTGTGGTGACGTACCAGAAATCATGGTGATTGGCGGCGGTCGCGTTTATGA
ACAGTTCTTGCCAAAAGCGCAAAAACTGTATCTGACGCATATCGACGCAGAAGTGGAAGGCGACACCCAT
TTCCCGGATTACGAGCCGGATGACTGGGAATCGGTATTCAGCGAATTCCACGATGCTGATGCGCAGAACT
CTCACAGCTATTGCTTTGAGATTCTGGAGCGGCGGTAACCATCG
